>Addgene plasmid #63242 | pFusX1-24 | depositor partial sequence | sequence record 105002 | pFusX1_CCT
AGTCTTAAGCGTCTCCCCCTGAACCTGACCCCGGACCAAGTGGTGGCTATCGCCAGCCACGATGGCGGCA
AGCAAGCGCTCGAAACGGTGCAGCGGCTGTTGCCGGTGCTGTGCCAGGACCATGGCCTGACTCCGGACCA
AGTGGTGGCTATCGCCAGCCACGATGGCGGCAAGCAAGCGCTCGAAACGGTGCAGCGGCTGTTGCCGGTG
CTGTGCCAGGACCATGGCCTGACCCCGGACCAAGTGGTGGCTATCGCCAGCAACGGTGGCGGCAAGCAAG
CGCTCGAAACGGTGCAGCGGCTGTTGCCGGTGCTGTGCCAGGACCATGGCCTGACGAGACGTC
