>Addgene plasmid #63242 | pFusX1-24 | depositor partial sequence | sequence record 105003 | FusX1
CGTCTCCCCCTGACCCCGGACCAAGTGGTGGCTATCGAGACCGGCGCCGCTACGGGCGCGTCCCATTCGC
CATTCAGGCTGCGCAACTGTTGGGAAGGGCGATCGGTGCGGGCTCTTCGCTATTACGCCAGCTGGCGAAA
GGGGGATGTGCTGCAAGGCGATTAAGTTGGGAACGCCAGGGTTTTCCCAGTCACGACGTTGTAAAACGAC
GGCCAGTGAGCGCGCGTAATCGACTCACTATAGGGCGAATTGGGTACCGGGCCCCCCCTCGAGGTCCTCC
AGCTTTTGTTCCCTTTAGTGAGGGTTAATTGCGCGCTTGGCGTAATCATGGTCATAGCTGTTTCCTGTGT
GAAATTGTTATCCGCTCACAATTCCACACAACATACGAGCCGGAAGCATAAAGTGTAAAGCCTGGGGTGC
CTAATGAGTGAGCTAACTCACATTAATTGCGTTGCGCTCACTGCCCGCTTTCCACCGGTGGTCTCTGGCG
GCAAGCAAGCGCTCGAAACGGTGCAGCGGCTGTTGCCGGTGCTGTGCCAGGACCATGGCCTGACGAGACG
TCTAGACCAGCCAGGACAGAAATGCCTCGACTTCGCTGCTACCCAAGGTTGCCGGGTGACGCACACCGTG
GAAACGGATGAAGGCACGAACCCAGTGGACATAAGCCTGTTCGGTTCGTAAGCTGTAATGCAAGTAGCGT
ATGCGCTCACGCAACTGGTCCAGAACCTTGACCGAACGCAGCGGTGGTAACGGCGCAGTGGCGGTTTTCA
TGGCTTGTTATGACTGTTTTTTTGGGGTACAGTCTATGCCTCGGGCATCCAAGCAGCAAGCGCGTTACGC
CGTGGGTCGATGTTTGATGTTATGGAGCAGCAACGATGTTACGCAGCAGGGCAGTCGCCCTAAAACAAAG
TTAAACATTATGAGGGAAGCGGTGATCGCCGAAGTATCGACTCAACTATCAGAGGTAGTTGGCGTCATCG
AGCGCCATCTCGAACCGACGTTGCTGGCCGTACATTTGTACGGCTCCGCAGTGGATGGCGGCCTGAAGCC
ACACAGTGATATTGATTTGCTGGTTACGGTGACCGTAAGGCTTGATGAAACAACGCGGCGAGCTTTGATC
AACGACCTTTTGGAAACTTCGGCTTCCCCTGGAGAGAGCGAGATTCTCCGCGCTGTAGAAGTCACCATTG
TTGTGCACGACGACATCATTCCGTGGCGTTATCCAGCTAAGCGCGAACTGCAATTTGGAGAATGGCAGCG
CAATGACATTCTTGCAGGTATCTTCGAGCCAGCCACGATCGACATTGATCTGGCTATCTTGCTGACAAAA
GCAAGAGAACATAGCGTTGCCTTGGTAGGTCCAGCGGCGGAGGAACTCTTTGATCCGGTTCCTGAACAGG
ATCTATTTGAGGCGCTAAATGAAACCTTAACGCTATGGAACTCGCCGCCCGACTGGGCTGGCGATGAGCG
AAATGTAGTGCTTACGTTGTCCCGCATTTGGTACAGCGCAGTAACCGGCAAAATCGCGCCGAAGGATGTC
GCTGCCGACTGGGCAATGGAGCGCCTGCCGGCCCAGTATCAGCCCGTCATACTTGAAGCTAGACAGGCTT
ATCTTGGACAAGAAGAAGATCGCTTGGCCTCGCGCGCAGATCAGTTGGAAGAATTTGTCCACTACGTGAA
AGGCGAGATCACCAAGGTAGTCGGCAAATAACCCTCGAGCCACCCATGACCAAAATCCCTTAACGTGAGT
TACGCGTCGTTCCACTGAGCGTCAGACCCCGTAGAAAAGATCAAAGGATCTTCTTGAGATCCTTTTTTTC
TGCGCGTAATCTGCTGCTTGCAAACAAAAAAACCACCGCTACCAGCGGTGGTTTGTTTGCCGGATCAAGA
GCTACCAACTCTTTTTCCGAAGGTAACTGGCTTCAGCAGAGCGCAGATACCAAATACTGTCCTTCTAGTG
TAGCCGTAGTTAGGCCACCACTTCAAGAACTCTGTAGCACCGCCTACATACCTCGCTCTGCTAATCCTGT
TACCAGTGGCTGCTGCCAGTGGCGATAAGTCGTGTCTTACCGGGTTGGACTCAAGACGATAGTTACCGGA
TAAGGCGCAGCGGTCGGGCTGAACGGGGGGTTCGTGCACACAGCCCAGCTTGGAGCGAACGACCTACACC
GAACTGAGATACCTACAGCGTGAGCATTGAGAAAGCGCCACGCTTCCCGAAGGGAGAAAGGCGGACAGGT
ATCCGGTAAGCGGCAGGGTCGGAACAGGAGAGCGCACGAGGGAGCTTCCAGGGGGAAACGCCTGGTATCT
TTATAGTCCTGTCGGGTTTCGCCACCTCTGACTTGAGCGTCGATTTTTGTGATGCTCGTCAGGGGGGCGG
AGCCTATGGAAAAACGCCAGCAACGCGGCCTTTTTACGGTTCCTGGCCTTTTGCTGGCCTTTTGCTCACA
TGTTCTTTCCTGCGTTATCCCCTGATTCTGTGGATAACCGTATTACCGCCTTTGAGTGAGCTGATACCGC
TCGCCGCAGCCGAACGACCGAGCGCAGCGAGTCAGTGAGCGAGGAAGCGGAAGAGCGCCCAATACGCAAA
CCGCCTCTCCCCGCGCGTTGGCCGATTCATTAATGCAGCTGGCACGACAGGTTTCCCGACTGGAAAGCGG
GCAGTGAGCGCAACGCAATTAATACGCGTACCGCTAGCCAGGAAGAGTTTGTAGAAACGCAAAAAGGCCA
TCCGTCAGGATGGCCTTCTGCTTAGTTTGATGCCTGGCAGTTTATGGCGGGCGTCCTGCCCGCCACCCTC
CGGGCCGTTGCTTCACAACGTTCAAATCCGCTCCCGGCGGATTTGTCCTACTCAGGAGAGCGTTCACCGA
CAAACAACAGATAAAACGAAAGGCCCAGTCTTCCGACTGAGCCTTTCGTTTTATTTGATGCCTGGCAGTT
CCCTACTCTCGCGTTAACGCTAGCATGGATGTTTTCCCAGTCACGACGTTGTAAAACGACGGCCAGTCTT
AAG
