>Addgene plasmid #63242 | pFusX1-24 | addgene partial sequence | sequence record 114298 | pCR8_R1 5'-cgaaccgaacaggcttatgt-3'
TCACCCGGCAACCTTGGGTAGCAGCGAAGTCGAGGCATTTCTGTCCTGGCTGGTCTAGACGTCTCGTCAG
GCCATGGTCCTGGCACAGCACCGGCAACAGCCGCTGCACCGTTTCGAGCGCTTGCTTGCCGCCACCGTTG
CTGGCGATAGCCACCACTTGGTCCGGGGTCAGGCCATGGTCCTGGCACAGCACCGGCAACAGCCGCTGCA
CCGTTTCGAGCGCTTGCTTGCCGCCATCGTGGCTGGCGATAGCCACCACTTGGTCCGGAGTCAGGCCATG
GTCCTGGCACAGCACCGGCAACAGCCGCTGCACCGTTTCGAGCGCTTGCTTGCCGCCATCGTGGCTGGCG
ATAGCCACCACTTGGTCCGGGGTCAGGTTCAGGGGGAGACGCTTAAGACTGGCCGTCGTTTTACAACGTC
GTGACTGGGAAAACATCCATGCTAGCGTTAACGCGAGAGTAGGGAACTGCCAGGCATCAAATAAAACGAA
AGGCTCAGTCGGAAGACTGGGCCTTTCGTTTTATCTGTTGTTTGTCGGTGAACGCTCTCCTGAGTAGGAC
AAATCCGCCGGGAGCGGATTTGAACGTTGTGAAGCAACGGCCCGGAGGGTGGCGGGCAGGACGCCCGCCA
TAAACTGCCAGGCATCAAACTAAGCAGAAGGCCATCCTGACGGATGGCCTTTTTGCGTTTCTAC
