[The description below was written by a language model from this plasmid's Addgene catalogue record.]
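Description:
pFusX1-24 is a bacterial library plasmid from the FusX TALE assembly system, a component used for building custom TALENs rather than an expression vector in its own right. It is built on the FusX1 backbone (about 3 kb without insert), is maintained in E. coli at high copy number, and is selected with spectinomycin. The record does not include a feature table, so the origin of replication and other backbone elements are not specified.

The insert is a synthetic, preassembled trimer of TALE repeat modules carrying the repeat variable diresidues HD, HD and NG. Under the standard TALE recognition code, HD specifies cytosine and NG specifies thymine, so this unit reads the DNA triplet CCT, as reflected in its alternate name X1_CCT. The trimer was cloned in through BsaI sites that were destroyed in the process, consistent with Golden Gate-style construction using a type IIS enzyme that cuts outside its recognition sequence and leaves designed overhangs. As an X1-series member, the plasmid supplies RVD positions 1 to 3 of a TALE repeat array.

In use, a plasmid such as this is chosen from the library according to the first three bases of the intended target sequence and combined with plasmids covering the subsequent positions, so that a full DNA-binding array can be assembled in a single rapid step. The result is a TALEN for targeted genome editing. The record describes no promoter, tag or reporter in this plasmid, which is consistent with its role as a repeat-module donor.
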