Addgene plasmid #63242: pFusX1-24
Purpose: Encodes RVD positions 1-3 in TALEN assembly
Depositing lab: Stephen Ekker. Depositing organization: Mayo Foundation for Medical Education and Research. Publication: FusX: A rapid one-step TALE assembly system for genome science. Ma AC, McNulty MS, Tanya PL, Jarryd CM, Martinez-Galvez G, Argue DP, Lee HB, Urban MD, Bullard CE, Blackburn PR, Man TK, Clark KJ, Ekker SC. Hum Gene Ther. 2016 Jun;27(6):451-63. doi: 10.1089/hum.2015.172 PubMed 26854857.
Backbone
  Vector backbone: FusX1
  Backbone size w/o insert (bp): 3013
  Vector type: TALEN
Growth in bacteria
  Bacterial resistance: Spectinomycin, 50 μg/mL
  Growth temperature: 37°C
  Growth strain: DH5alpha
  Copy number: High Copy
Gene/Insert
  Gene/Insert name: HD HD NG (alt name: X1_CCT)
  Species: Synthetic
  Mutation: none
  Cloning method: Restriction Enzyme; 5′ cloning site BsaI (destroyed during cloning); 3′ cloning site BsaI (destroyed during cloning)
  Sequencing primers: 5′ pCR8_F1; 3′ pCR8_R1
Terms and licenses: Academic/Nonprofit Terms; Industry Terms: Not Available to Industry
How to cite: pFusX1-24 was a gift from Stephen Ekker (Addgene plasmid # 63242 ; http://n2t.net/addgene:63242 ; RRID:Addgene_63242)
